Addgene plasmid #45236: LacI INCENP
Purpose: Target INCENP to lac operator sequence
Depositing lab: Michael Lampson. Depositing organization: University of Pennsylvania. Publication: Aurora B dynamics at centromeres create a diffusion-based phosphorylation gradient. Wang E, Ballister ER, Lampson MA. J Cell Biol. 2011 Aug 22;194(4):539-49. doi: 10.1083/jcb.201103044. Epub 2011 Aug 15. PubMed 21844210.
Backbone
  Vector backbone: pcDNA3.1
  Backbone manufacturer: Invitrogen
  Vector type: Mammalian Expression
Growth in bacteria
  Bacterial resistance: Ampicillin, 100 μg/mL
  Growth temperature: 37°C
  Growth strain: DH5alpha
  Copy number: High Copy
Gene/Insert
  Gene/Insert name: LacI, INCENP-Δcen, mCherry (alt name: pXW029)
  Mutation: CEN box deleted from INCENP (aa1-46)
  Entrez Gene: lacI (a.k.a. b0345, ECK0342)
  Promoter: t7
  Tag / fusion protein: mCherry; LacI (lac repressor protein)
  Cloning method: Restriction Enzyme; 5′ cloning site AscI (not destroyed); 3′ cloning site NheI (not destroyed)
  Sequencing primers: 5′ t7
Terms and licenses: Academic/Nonprofit Terms; Industry Terms: Not Available to Industry
How to cite: LacI INCENP was a gift from Michael Lampson (Addgene plasmid # 45236 ; http://n2t.net/addgene:45236 ; RRID:Addgene_45236)
