[The description below was written by a language model from this plasmid's Addgene catalogue record and pLannotate feature annotations shown in this document.]
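Description:
LacI INCENP (also recorded as pXW029) is a mammalian expression plasmid of 9,871 bp built on the pcDNA3.1 backbone. It is propagated in E. coli from a high-copy ColE1/pUC-type origin under ampicillin selection (AmpR with its own bla promoter). It also carries an f1 origin and an SV40 promoter-driven neomycin resistance cassette with an SV40 poly(A) signal, which could allow G418 selection in mammalian cells.

The payload is a single fusion open reading frame ordered lac repressor (LacI), human INCENP, then mCherry. The catalogue entry lists the promoter as T7, but the feature table shows the CMV immediate early enhancer and promoter upstream of the T7 site. CMV is therefore the element expected to drive expression in mammalian cells, and the T7 promoter serves mainly as a sequencing primer site or for in vitro transcription. The transcript ends at the bovine growth hormone poly(A) signal.

The INCENP portion lacks its N-terminal CEN box (amino acids 1–46). According to the annotation, the INCENP N-terminus associates with survivin and borealin and tethers the chromosomal passenger complex to the inner centromere, while the C-terminus associates with Aurora B. Removing the CEN box should therefore remove normal centromere targeting, and the LacI DNA-binding moiety instead redirects the protein to lac operator sequences. mCherry provides red fluorescence for visualising where the fusion localises.

The stated purpose is to target INCENP to lac operator sequences. The associated publication concerns Aurora B dynamics and phosphorylation gradients at centromeres. The insert was cloned between AscI and NheI sites, both of which are retained.
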