Features (pLannotate 1.2.2; 24 found; start..end, strand, type, name):
     28..80      -  misc_feature   bom (fragment): basis of mobility region from pBR322
    235..614     +  enhancer       CMV enhancer: human cytomegalovirus immediate early enhancer
    615..818     +  promoter       CMV promoter: human cytomegalovirus (CMV) immediate early promoter
    814..847     +  LTR            5' LTR (truncated) (fragment): truncated 5' long terminal repeat (LTR) from HIV-1
    863..881     +  promoter       T7 promoter: promoter for bacteriophage T7 RNA polymerase
    912..1976    +  CDS            lacI: lac repressor; lacI; The lac repressor binds to the lac operator to inhibit transcription in E. coli. This inhibition can be relieved by adding lactose or isopropyl-β-D-thiogalactopyranoside (IPTG).
   2031..4643    +  CDS            INCENP (fragment): INCE_HUMAN - Experimental evidence at protein level: Swiss-Prot protein existence level 1. Component of the chromosomal passenger complex (CPC), a complex that acts as a key regulator of mitosis. The CPC complex has essential functions at the centromere in ensuring correct chromosome alignment and segregation and is required for chromatin-induced microtubule stabilization and spindle assembly. Acts as a scaffold regulating CPC localization and activity. The C-terminus associates with AURKB or AURKC, the N-terminus associated with BIRC5/survivin and CDCA8/borealin tethers the CPC to the inner c
   4643..4687    +  misc_feature   MCS (fragment): multiple cloning site
   4689..5396    +  CDS            mCherry: mCherry is a basic (constitutively fluorescent) red fluorescent protein published in 2004, derived from Discosoma sp.. It is reported to be a very rapidly-maturing monomer with low acid sensitivity.
   5427..5445    -  promoter       SP6 promoter: promoter for bacteriophage SP6 RNA polymerase
   5471..5695    +  polyA_signal   bGH poly(A) signal: bovine growth hormone polyadenylation signal
   5699..5720    +  promoter       SV40 promoter (fragment): SV40 enhancer and early promoter
   5741..6169    +  rep_origin     f1 ori (sequence partly withheld): f1 bacteriophage origin of replication; arrow indicates direction of (+) strand synthesis
   6183..6512    +  promoter       SV40 promoter: SV40 enhancer and early promoter
   6579..7370    +  CDS            neo: KKA2_KLEPN - Also known as kan, nptII. Experimental evidence at protein level: Swiss-Prot protein existence level 1. Resistance to kanamycin, neomycin, paromomycin, ribostamycin, butirosin and gentamicin B. From Klebsiella pneumoniae.
   7394..7552    +  CDS            ble (fragment): BLE_KLEPN - Experimental evidence at protein level: Swiss-Prot protein existence level 1. Binding protein with a strong affinity to the bleomycin family of antibiotics. Binds to CL990; an antimitotic-antibiotic compound. From Klebsiella pneumoniae.
   7547..7668    +  polyA_signal   SV40 poly(A) signal: SV40 polyadenylation signal
   7741..7757    -  protein_bind   lac operator: The lac repressor binds to the lac operator to inhibit transcription in E. coli. This inhibition can be relieved by adding lactose or isopropyl-β-D-thiogalactopyranoside (IPTG). lac repressor encoded by lacI
   7765..7795    -  promoter       lac promoter: promoter for the E. coli lac operon
   7810..7831    -  protein_bind   CAP binding site: CAP binding activates transcription in the presence of cAMP. E. coli catabolite activator protein
   7844..7936    -  CDS            lacI (fragment): lac repressor; lacI; The lac repressor binds to the lac operator to inhibit transcription in E. coli. This inhibition can be relieved by adding lactose or isopropyl-β-D-thiogalactopyranoside (IPTG).
   8119..8704    -  rep_origin     ori: high-copy-number ColE1/pMB1/pBR322/pUC origin of replication
   8875..9735    -  CDS            AmpR: β-lactamase; bla; confers resistance to ampicillin, carbenicillin, and related antibiotics
   9736..9840    -  promoter       AmpR promoter: bla
>Addgene plasmid #45236 | LacI INCENP | depositor full sequence | sequence record 84491 | LacI INCENP sequence 9871 bps
GACGGATCGGGAGATCTCCCGATCCCCTATGGTGCACTCTCAGTACAATCTGCTCTGATGCCGCATAGTT
AAGCCAGTATCTGCTCCCTGCTTGTGTGTTGGAGGTCGCTGAGTAGTGCGCGAGCAAAATTTAAGCTACA
ACAAGGCAAGGCTTGACCGACAATTGCATGAAGAATCTGCTTAGGGTTAGGCGTTTTGCGCTGCTTCGCG
ATGTACGGGCCAGATATACGCGTTGACATTGATTATTGACTAGTTATTAATAGTAATCAATTACGGGGTC
ATTAGTTCATAGCCCATATATGGAGTTCCGCGTTACATAACTTACGGTAAATGGCCCGCCTGGCTGACCG
CCCAACGACCCCCGCCCATTGACGTCAATAATGACGTATGTTCCCATAGTAACGCCAATAGGGACTTTCC
ATTGACGTCAATGGGTGGAGTATTTACGGTAAACTGCCCACTTGGCAGTACATCAAGTGTATCATATGCC
AAGTACGCCCCCTATTGACGTCAATGACGGTAAATGGCCCGCCTGGCATTATGCCCAGTACATGACCTTA
TGGGACTTTCCTACTTGGCAGTACATCTACGTATTAGTCATCGCTATTACCATGGTGATGCGGTTTTGGC
AGTACATCAATGGGCGTGGATAGCGGTTTGACTCACGGGGATTTCCAAGTCTCCACCCCATTGACGTCAA
TGGGAGTTTGTTTTGGCACCAAAATCAACGGGACTTTCCAAAATGTCGTAACAACTCCGCCCCATTGACG
CAAATGGGCGGTAGGCGTGTACGGTGGGAGGTCTATATAAGCAGAGCTCTCTGGCTAACTAGAGAACCCA
CTGCTTACTGGCTTATCGAAATTAATACGACTCACTATAGGGAGACCCAAGCTTGGCGCGCCGCCACCAT
GGTGAAACCAGTAACGTTATACGATGTCGCAGAGTATGCCGGTGTCTCTTATCAGACCGTTTCCCGCGTG
GTGAACCAGGCCAGCCACGTTTCTGCGAAAACGCGGGAAAAAGTGGAAGCGGCGATGGCGGAGCTGAATT
ACATTCCCAACCGCGTGGCACAACAACTGGCGGGCAAACAGTCGTTGCTGATTGGCGTTGCCACCTCCAG
TCTGGCCCTGCACGCGCCGTCGCAAATTGTCGCGGCGATTAAATCTCGCGCCGATCAACTGGGTGCCAGC
GTGGTGGTGTCGATGGTAGAACGAAGCGGCGTCGAAGCCTGTAAAGCGGCGGTGCACAATCTTCTCGCGC
AACGCGTCAGTGGGCTGATCATTAACTATCCGCTGGATGACCAGGATGCCATTGCTGTGGAAGCTGCCTG
CACTAATGTTCCGGCGTTATTTCTTGATGTCTCTGACCAGACACCCATCAACAGTATTATTTTCTCCCAT
GAAGACGGTACGCGACTGGGCGTGGAGCATCTGGTCGCATTGGGTCACCAGCAAATCGCGCTGTTAGCGG
GCCCATTAAGTTCTGTCTCGGCGCGTCTGCGTCTGGCTGGCTGGCATAAATATCTCACTCGCAATCAAAT
TCAGCCGATAGCGGAACGGGAAGGCGACTGGAGTGCCATGTCCGGTTTTCAACAAACCATGCAAATGCTG
AATGAGGGCATCGTTCCCACTGCGATGCTGGTTGCCAACGATCAGATGGCGCTGGGCGCAATGCGCGCCA
TTACCGAGTCCGGGCTGCGCGTTGGTGCGGATATCTCGGTAGTGGGATACGACGATACCGAAGACAGCTC
ATGTTATATCCCGCCGTTAACCACCATCAAACAGGATTTTCGCCTGCTGGGGCAAACCAGCGTGGACCGC
TTGCTGCAACTCTCTCAGGGCCAGGCGGTGAAGGGCAATCAGCTGTTGCCCGTCTCACTGGTGAAAAGAA
AAACCACCCTGGCGCCCAATACGCAAACCGCCTCTCCCCGCGCGTTGGCCGATTCATTAATGCAGCTGGC
ACGACAGGTTTCCCGAAGCAGCCTGAGGCCTCCTAAGAAGAAGAGGAAGGTTGGGCTAGCAGGGAGCACT
GAATTCAGCAAAGAGCCAGAGCTGATGCCCAAAACACCTTCTCAGAAGAACCGACGGAAGAAGAGACGGA
TTTCTTATGTTCAGGATGAAAACAGAGATCCCATCAGGAGAAGGTTATCCCGCAGAAAGTCTCGGAGCAG
CCAGCTGAGCTCCCGACGCCTCCGCAGCAAGGACAGTGTAGAGAAGCTGGCTACAGTGGTCGGGGAGAAC
GGCTCCGTTCTGCGGCGTGTGACCCGTGCTGCGGCTGCAGCTGCCGCGGCTACCATGGCATTGGCTGCAC
CTTCTTCACCCACCCCTGAGTCTCCCACGATGCTGACTAAGAAGCCCGAGGATAACCACACCCAGTGCCA
GCTGGTGCCTGTGGTGGAGATCGGCATCAGTGAGCGCCAGAATGCTGAGCAGCATGTCACCCAGCTCATG
TCCACCGAGCCTCTGCCCCGCACTCTGTCCCCGACTCCAGCTTCAGCCACAGCTCCAACCTCCCAGGGCA
TCCCGACATCAGATGAGGAATCAACACCTAAGAAGTCGAAGGCCAGGATACTGGAGTCCATCACAGTGAG
CTCCCTGATGGCTACACCCCAGGACCCCAAGGGTCAAGGGGTCGGGACGGGGCGGTCTGCGTCTAAGCTC
AGGATTGCGCAGGTCTCCCCTGGCCCACGGGACTCGCCAGCCTTTCCAGATTCTCCATGGCGGGAGCGGG
TGCTGGCTCCCATCCTGCCGGATAACTTCTCCACGCCCACGGGCTCTCGCACGGACTCTCAATCGGTGCG
GCACAGCCCGATCGCCCCGTCTTCCCCGAGTCCCCGAGTCTTAGCCCAGAAGTACTCTCTGGTGGCCAAA
CAGGAAAGTGTTGTCCGCAGGGCGAGCAGAAGGCTTGCCAAGAAGACTGCCGAAGAGCCAGCTGCCTCTG
GCCGCATCATCTGTCACAGTTACCTGGAGAGGCTCCTGAATGTTGAGGTGCCCCAGAAAGTTGGTTCTGA
GCAGAAGGAACCCCCCGAGGAGGCTGAGCCTGTGGCGGCAGCTGAGCCAGAGGTCCCTGAGAACAACGGA
AATAACTCGTGGCCCCACAATGACACAGAGATCGCCAACAGCACACCCAACCCGAAGCCTGCAGCCAGCA
GCCCGGAAACACCCTCTGCAGGGCAGCAAGAGGCCAAGACGGACCAAGCAGATGGACCCAGAGAGCCACC
GCAGAGTGCCAGGAGGAAGCGCAGCTACAAGCAGGCCGTGAGTGAGCTGGACGAGGAGCAGCACCTGGAG
GATGAGGAGCTGCAGCCCCCCAGGAGCAAGACCCCTTCCTCACCCTGCCCAGCCAGCAAGGTGGTACGGC
CCCTCCGGACCTTTCTGCACACAGTGCAGAGGAACCAGATGCTCACGACCCCGACCTCAGCCCCACGCAG
CGTCATGAAGTCCTTTATTAAGCGCAACACTCCCCTGCGCATGGACCCCAAGTGCAGCTTCGTCGAGAAG
GAGCGGCAGCGCCTGGAGAATCTGCGGCGGAAGGAGGAGGCCGAGCAGCTGCGCAGGCAGAAGGTGGAGG
AGGACAAGCGGCGGCGGCTGGAGGAGGTGAAGCTGAAGCGTGAGGAACGCCTCCGCAAGGTGCTGCAGGC
CCGCGAGCGGGTGGAGCAGATGAAGGAGGAGAAGAAGAAGCAGATTGAGCAGAAGTTTGCTCAGATCGAC
GAGAAGACTGAGAAGGCCAAGGAGGAGCGGCTGGCAGAGGAGAAGGCCAAGAAAAAGGCGGCGGCCAAGA
AGATGGAGGAGGTGGAAGCACGCAGGAAGCAGGAAGAGGATGCACGTAGGCTCAGGTGGCTGCAGCAGGA
GGAGGAAGAGCGGCGGCACCAAGAGCTGCTGCAGAAGAAGAAGGAAGAGGAGCAGGAGCGGCTGCGGAAG
GCGGCCGAGGCTAAGCGGCTGGCAGAGCAGCGGGAGCAGGAGCGGCGGGAGCAGGAGCGGCGCGAGCAGG
AGCGGCGCGAGCAGGAGCGGCGGGAGCAGGAGCGGCGCGAGCAGGAGCGACAGCTGGCAGAGCAGGAGCG
TCGGCGGGAGCAGGAGCGGCTCCAGGCCGAGAGGGAGCTGCAGGAGCGGGAGAAGGCCCTGCGGCTGCAG
AAGGAGCAGCTGCAGAGGGAACTGGAGGAGAAGAAAAAGAAGGAAGAGCAGCAGCGTCTGGCTGAGCGGC
AGCTGCAGGAGGAGCAAGAGAAGAAAGCCAAGGAGGCAGCAGGGGCCAGCAAGGCCCTGAATGTGACTGT
GGACGTGCAGTCTCCAGCTTGTACCTCATATCAGATGACTCCGCAAGGGCACAGGGCCCCTCCCAAGATC
AACCCAGATAACTACGGGATGGATCTGAATAGCGACGACTCCACCGATGATGAGGCCCATCCCCGGAAGC
CCATCCCCACCTGGGCCCGAGGCACCCCGCTCAGCCAGGCTATCATTCACCAGTACTACCACCCACCGAA
CCTTCTGGAGCTCTTTGGAACCATTCTCCCACTGGACTTGGAGGATATCTTCAAGAAGAGCAAGCCCCGC
TATCACAAGCGCACCAGCTCTGCTGTCTGGAACTCACCGCCCCTGCAGGGCGCCAGGGTCCCCAGCAGCC
TGGCCTACAGCCTGAAGAAGCACAAGCTTCGAATTCTGCAGTCGACGGTACCGCGGGCCCGGGATCCAAT
GGTGAGCAAGGGCGAGGAGGATAACATGGCCATCATCAAGGAGTTCATGCGCTTCAAGGTGCACATGGAG
GGCTCCGTGAACGGCCACGAGTTCGAGATCGAGGGCGAGGGCGAGGGCCGCCCCTACGAGGGCACCCAGA
CCGCCAAGCTGAAGGTGACCAAGGGTGGCCCCCTGCCCTTCGCCTGGGACATCCTGTCCCCTCAGTTCAT
GTACGGCTCCAAGGCCTACGTGAAGCACCCCGCCGACATCCCCGACTACTTGAAGCTGTCCTTCCCCGAG
GGCTTCAAGTGGGAGCGCGTGATGAACTTCGAGGACGGCGGCGTGGTGACCGTGACCCAGGACTCCTCCC
TGCAGGACGGCGAGTTCATCTACAAGGTGAAGCTGCGCGGCACCAACTTCCCCTCCGACGGCCCCGTAAT
GCAGAAGAAGACCATGGGCTGGGAGGCCTCCTCCGAGCGGATGTACCCCGAGGACGGCGCCCTGAAGGGC
GAGATCAAGCAGAGGCTGAAGCTGAAGGACGGCGGCCACTACGACGCTGAGGTCAAGACCACCTACAAGG
CCAAGAAGCCCGTGCAGCTGCCCGGCGCCTACAACGTCAACATCAAGTTGGACATCACCTCCCACAACGA
GGACTACACCATCGTGGAACAGTACGAACGCGCCGAGGGCCGCCACTCCACCGGCGGCATGGACGAGCTG
TACAAGTAAAGCGGCCGCGACTCTAGAGGGCCCTATTCTATAGTGTCACCTAAATGCTAGAGCTCGCTGA
TCAGCCTCGACTGTGCCTTCTAGTTGCCAGCCATCTGTTGTTTGCCCCTCCCCCGTGCCTTCCTTGACCC
TGGAAGGTGCCACTCCCACTGTCCTTTCCTAATAAAATGAGGAAATTGCATCGCATTGTCTGAGTAGGTG
TCATTCTATTCTGGGGGGTGGGGTGGGGCAGGACAGCAAGGGGGAGGATTGGGAAGACAATAGCAGGCAT
GCTGGGGATGCGGTGGGCTCTATGGCTTCTGAGGCGGAAAGAACCAGCTGGGGCTCTAGGGGGTATCCCC
[124 nt withheld, positions 5741-5864]
C
[91 nt withheld, positions 5866-5956]
A
[49 nt withheld, positions 5958-6006]
CCTTTGACGTTGGAGTCCACGTTCTTT
[37 nt withheld, positions 6034-6070]
ACCCTATCTCGGTCTATTCTTTTGATTTATAAGGGATTTTGCCGATTTCGGCCTATTGGTTAAAAAATGA
GCTGATTTAACAAAAATTTAACGCGAATTAATTCTGTGGAATGTGTGTCAGTTAGGGTGTGGAAAGTCCC
CAGGCTCCCCAGCAGGCAGAAGTATGCAAAGCATGCATCTCAATTAGTCAGCAACCAGGTGTGGAAAGTC
CCCAGGCTCCCCAGCAGGCAGAAGTATGCAAAGCATGCATCTCAATTAGTCAGCAACCATAGTCCCGCCC
CTAACTCCGCCCATCCCGCCCCTAACTCCGCCCAGTTCCGCCCATTCTCCGCCCCATGGCTGACTAATTT
TTTTTATTTATGCAGAGGCCGAGGCCGCCTCTGCCTCTGAGCTATTCCAGAAGTAGTGAGGAGGCTTTTT
TGGAGGCCTAGGCTTTTGCAAAAAGCTCCCGGGAGCTTGTATATCCATTTTCGGATCTGATCAAGAGACA
GGATGAGGATCGTTTCGCATGATTGAACAAGATGGATTGCACGCAGGTTCTCCGGCCGCTTGGGTGGAGA
GGCTATTCGGCTATGACTGGGCACAACAGACAATCGGCTGCTCTGATGCCGCCGTGTTCCGGCTGTCAGC
GCAGGGGCGCCCGGTTCTTTTTGTCAAGACCGACCTGTCCGGTGCCCTGAATGAACTGCAGGACGAGGCA
GCGCGGCTATCGTGGCTGGCCACGACGGGCGTTCCTTGCGCAGCTGTGCTCGACGTTGTCACTGAAGCGG
GAAGGGACTGGCTGCTATTGGGCGAAGTGCCGGGGCAGGATCTCCTGTCATCTCACCTTGCTCCTGCCGA
GAAAGTATCCATCATGGCTGATGCAATGCGGCGGCTGCATACGCTTGATCCGGCTACCTGCCCATTCGAC
CACCAAGCGAAACATCGCATCGAGCGAGCACGTACTCGGATGGAAGCCGGTCTTGTCGATCAGGATGATC
TGGACGAAGAGCATCAGGGGCTCGCGCCAGCCGAACTGTTCGCCAGGCTCAAGGCGCGCATGCCCGACGG
CGAGGATCTCGTCGTGACCCATGGCGATGCCTGCTTGCCGAATATCATGGTGGAAAATGGCCGCTTTTCT
GGATTCATCGACTGTGGCCGGCTGGGTGTGGCGGACCGCTATCAGGACATAGCGTTGGCTACCCGTGATA
TTGCTGAAGAGCTTGGCGGCGAATGGGCTGACCGCTTCCTCGTGCTTTACGGTATCGCCGCTCCCGATTC
GCAGCGCATCGCCTTCTATCGCCTTCTTGACGAGTTCTTCTGAGCGGGACTCTGGGGTTCGAAATGACCG
ACCAAGCGACGCCCAACCTGCCATCACGAGATTTCGATTCCACCGCCGCCTTCTATGAAAGGTTGGGCTT
CGGAATCGTTTTCCGGGACGCCGGCTGGATGATCCTCCAGCGCGGGGATCTCATGCTGGAGTTCTTCGCC
CACCCCAACTTGTTTATTGCAGCTTATAATGGTTACAAATAAAGCAATAGCATCACAAATTTCACAAATA
AAGCATTTTTTTCACTGCATTCTAGTTGTGGTTTGTCCAAACTCATCAATGTATCTTATCATGTCTGTAT
ACCGTCGACCTCTAGCTAGAGCTTGGCGTAATCATGGTCATAGCTGTTTCCTGTGTGAAATTGTTATCCG
CTCACAATTCCACACAACATACGAGCCGGAAGCATAAAGTGTAAAGCCTGGGGTGCCTAATGAGTGAGCT
AACTCACATTAATTGCGTTGCGCTCACTGCCCGCTTTCCAGTCGGGAAACCTGTCGTGCCAGCTGCATTA
ATGAATCGGCCAACGCGCGGGGAGAGGCGGTTTGCGTATTGGGCGCTCTTCCGCTTCCTCGCTCACTGAC
TCGCTGCGCTCGGTCGTTCGGCTGCGGCGAGCGGTATCAGCTCACTCAAAGGCGGTAATACGGTTATCCA
CAGAATCAGGGGATAACGCAGGAAAGAACATGTGAGCAAAAGGCCAGCAAAAGGCCAGGAACCGTAAAAA
GGCCGCGTTGCTGGCGTTTTTCCATAGGCTCCGCCCCCCTGACGAGCATCACAAAAATCGACGCTCAAGT
CAGAGGTGGCGAAACCCGACAGGACTATAAAGATACCAGGCGTTTCCCCCTGGAAGCTCCCTCGTGCGCT
CTCCTGTTCCGACCCTGCCGCTTACCGGATACCTGTCCGCCTTTCTCCCTTCGGGAAGCGTGGCGCTTTC
TCATAGCTCACGCTGTAGGTATCTCAGTTCGGTGTAGGTCGTTCGCTCCAAGCTGGGCTGTGTGCACGAA
CCCCCCGTTCAGCCCGACCGCTGCGCCTTATCCGGTAACTATCGTCTTGAGTCCAACCCGGTAAGACACG
ACTTATCGCCACTGGCAGCAGCCACTGGTAACAGGATTAGCAGAGCGAGGTATGTAGGCGGTGCTACAGA
GTTCTTGAAGTGGTGGCCTAACTACGGCTACACTAGAAGAACAGTATTTGGTATCTGCGCTCTGCTGAAG
CCAGTTACCTTCGGAAAAAGAGTTGGTAGCTCTTGATCCGGCAAACAAACCACCGCTGGTAGCGGTTTTT
TTGTTTGCAAGCAGCAGATTACGCGCAGAAAAAAAGGATCTCAAGAAGATCCTTTGATCTTTTCTACGGG
GTCTGACGCTCAGTGGAACGAAAACTCACGTTAAGGGATTTTGGTCATGAGATTATCAAAAAGGATCTTC
ACCTAGATCCTTTTAAATTAAAAATGAAGTTTTAAATCAATCTAAAGTATATATGAGTAAACTTGGTCTG
ACAGTTACCAATGCTTAATCAGTGAGGCACCTATCTCAGCGATCTGTCTATTTCGTTCATCCATAGTTGC
CTGACTCCCCGTCGTGTAGATAACTACGATACGGGAGGGCTTACCATCTGGCCCCAGTGCTGCAATGATA
CCGCGAGACCCACGCTCACCGGCTCCAGATTTATCAGCAATAAACCAGCCAGCCGGAAGGGCCGAGCGCA
GAAGTGGTCCTGCAACTTTATCCGCCTCCATCCAGTCTATTAATTGTTGCCGGGAAGCTAGAGTAAGTAG
TTCGCCAGTTAATAGTTTGCGCAACGTTGTTGCCATTGCTACAGGCATCGTGGTGTCACGCTCGTCGTTT
GGTATGGCTTCATTCAGCTCCGGTTCCCAACGATCAAGGCGAGTTACATGATCCCCCATGTTGTGCAAAA
AAGCGGTTAGCTCCTTCGGTCCTCCGATCGTTGTCAGAAGTAAGTTGGCCGCAGTGTTATCACTCATGGT
TATGGCAGCACTGCATAATTCTCTTACTGTCATGCCATCCGTAAGATGCTTTTCTGTGACTGGTGAGTAC
TCAACCAAGTCATTCTGAGAATAGTGTATGCGGCGACCGAGTTGCTCTTGCCCGGCGTCAATACGGGATA
ATACCGCGCCACATAGCAGAACTTTAAAAGTGCTCATCATTGGAAAACGTTCTTCGGGGCGAAAACTCTC
AAGGATCTTACCGCTGTTGAGATCCAGTTCGATGTAACCCACTCGTGCACCCAACTGATCTTCAGCATCT
TTTACTTTCACCAGCGTTTCTGGGTGAGCAAAAACAGGAAGGCAAAATGCCGCAAAAAAGGGAATAAGGG
CGACACGGAAATGTTGAATACTCATACTCTTCCTTTTTCAATATTATTGAAGCATTTATCAGGGTTATTG
TCTCATGAGCGGATACATATTTGAATGTATTTAGAAAAATAAACAAATAGGGGTTCCGCGCACATTTCCC
CGAAAAGTGCCACCTGACGTC
