>Addgene plasmid #45236 | LacI INCENP | addgene partial sequence | sequence record 95229 | T7 5'-TAATACGACTCACTATAGGG-3'
CCAGTAACGTTATACGATGTCGCAGAGTATGCCGGTGTCTCTTATCACACCGTTTCCCGCGTGGTGAACC
AGGCCAGCCACGTTTCTGCGAAAACGCGGGAAAAAGTGGAAGCGGCGATGGCGGAGCTGAATTACATTCC
CAACCGCGTGGCACAACAACTGGCGGGCAAACAGTCGTTGCTGATTGGCGTTGCCACCTCCAGTCTGGCC
CTGCACGCGCCGTCGCAAATTGTCGCGGCGATTAAATCTCGCGCCGATCAACTGGGTGCCAGCGTGGTGG
TGTCGATGGTAGAACGAAGCGGCGTCGAAGCCTGTAAAGCGGCGGTGCACAATCTTCTCGCGCAACGCGT
CAGTGGGCTGATCATTAACTATCCGCTGGATGACCAGGATGCCATTGCTGTGGAAGCTGCCTGCACTAAT
GTTCCGGCGTTATTTCTTGATGTCTCTGACCAGACACCCATCAACAGTATTATTTTCTCCCATGAAGACG
GTACGCGACTGGGCGTGGAGCATCTGGTCGCATTGGGTCACCAGCAAATCGCGCTGTTAGCGGGCCCATT
AAGTTCTGTCTCGGCGCGTCTGCGTCTGGCTGGCTGGCATAAATATCTCACTCGCAATCAAATTCAGCCG
ATAGCGGAACGGGAAGGCGACTGGAGTGCCATGTCCGGTTTTCAACAAACCATGCAAATGCTGAATGAGG
GCATCGTTCCCACTGCGATGCTGGTTGCCAACGATCAGATGGCGCTGGGCGCAATGCGCGCCATTACCGA
GTCCGGGCTGCGCGTTGGTGCGGATATCTCGGTAGTGGGATACGACGATACCGAAGACAGCTCATGTTAT
ATCCCGCCG
