>Addgene plasmid #45236 | LacI INCENP | addgene partial sequence | sequence record 95230 | lacI-F 5'-GCTTGCTGCAACTCTCTCAG-3'
GTCTCACTGGTGAAAAGAAAAACCACCCTGGCGCCCAATACGCAAACCGCCTCTCCCCGCGCGTTGGCCG
ATTCATTAATGCAGCTGGCACGACAGGTTTCCCGAAGCAGCCTGAGGCCTCCTAAGAAGAAGAGGAAGGT
TGGGCTAGCAGGGAGCACTGAATTCAGCAAAGAGCCAGAGCTGATGCCCAAAACACCTTCTCAGAAGAAC
CGACGGAAGAAGAGACGGATTTCTTATGTTCAGGATGAAAACAGAGATCCCATCAGGAGAAGGTTATCCC
GCAGAAAGTCTCGGAGCAGCCAGCTGAGCTCCCGACGCCTCCGCAGCAAGGACAGTGTAGAGAAGCTGGC
TACAGTGGTCGGGGAGAACGGCTCCGTTCTGCGGCGTGTGACCCGTGCTGCGGCTGCAGCTGCCGCGGCT
ACCATGGCATTGGCTGCACCTTCTTCACCCACCCCTGAGTCTCCCACGATGCTGACTAAGAAGCCCGAGG
ATAACCACACCCAGTGCCAGCTGGTGCCTGTGGTGGAGATCGGCATCAGTGAGCGCCAGAATGCTGAGCA
GCATGTCACCCAGCTCATGTCCACCGAGCCTCTGCCCCGCACTCTGTCCCCGACTCCAGCTTCAGCCACA
GCTCCAACCTCCCAGGGCATCCCGACATCAGATGAGGAATCAACACCTAAGAAGTCGAAGGCCAGGATAC
TGGAGTCCATCACAGTGAGCTCCCTGATGGCTACACCCCAGGACCCCAAGGGTCAAGGGGTCGGGACGGG
GCGGTCTGCGTCTAAGCTCAGGATTGCGCAGGTCTCCCCT
