>Addgene plasmid #45236 | LacI INCENP | addgene partial sequence | sequence record 95231 | mCherry-R 5'-TTGGTCACCTTCAGCTTGG-3'
TCGATCTCGAACTCGTGGCCGTTCACGGAGCCCTCCATGTGCACCTTGAAGCGCATGAACTCCTTGATGA
TGGCCATGTTATCCTCCTCGCCCTTGCTCACCATTGGATCCCGGGCCCGCGGTACCGTCGACTGCAGAAT
TCGAAGCTTGTGCTTCTTCAGGCTGTAGGCCAGGCTGCTGGGGACCCTGGCGCCCTGCAGGGGCGGTGAG
TTCCAGACAGCAGAGCTGGTGCGCTTGTGATAGCGGGGCTTGCTCTTCTTGAAGATATCCTCCAAGTCCA
GTGGGAGAATGGTTCCAAAGAGCTCCAGAAGGTTCGGTGGGTGGTAGTACTGGTGAATGATAGCCTGGCT
GAGCGGGGTGCCTCGGGCCCAGGTGGGGATGGGCTTCCGGGGATGGGCCTCATCATCGGTGGAGTCGTCG
CTATTCAGATCCATCCCGTAGTTATCTGGGTTGATCTTGGGAGGGGCCCTGTGCCCTTGCGGAGTCATCT
GATATGAGGTACAAGCTGGAGACTGCACGTCCACAGTCACATTCAGGGCCTTGCTGGCCCCTGCTGCCTC
CTTGGCTTTCTTCTCTTGCTCCTCCTGCAGCTGCCGCTCAGCCAGACGCTGCTGCTCTTCCTTCTTCTTC
TTCTCCTCCAGTTCCCTCTGCAGCTGCTCCTTCTGCAGCCGCAGGGCCTTCTCCCGCTCCTGCAGCTCCC
TCTCGGCCTGGAGCCGCTCCTGCTCCCGCCGACGCTCCTGCTCTGCCAGCTGTCGCTCCTGCTCGCGCCG
CTCCTGCTCCCGCCGCTCCTGCTCGCGCCGCTCCTGCTCGCGCCGCTCCTGCT
